>Addgene plasmid #189891 | p663-UBC-miniTurbo-V5-DCLK3_IDG-K | addgene full sequence | sequence record 374473 | Addgene NGS Result
AGGTGGCACTTTTCGGGGAAATGTGCGCGGAACCCCTATTTGTTTATTTTTCTAAATACATTCAAATATG
TATCCGCTCATGAGACAATAACCCTGATAAATGCTTCAATAATATTGAAAAAGGAAGAGTATGAGTATTC
AACATTTCCGTGTCGCCCTTATTCCCTTTTTTGCGGCATTTTGCCTTCCTGTTTTTGCTCACCCAGAAAC
GCTGGTGAAAGTAAAAGATGCTGAAGATCAGTTGGGTGCACGAGTGGGTTACATCGAACTGGATCTCAAC
AGCGGTAAGATCCTTGAGAGTTTTCGCCCCGAAGAACGTTTTCCAATGATGAGCACTTTTAAAGTTCTGC
TATGTGGCGCGGTATTATCCCGTATTGACGCCGGGCAAGAGCAACTCGGTCGCCGCATACACTATTCTCA
GAATGACTTGGTTGAGTACTCACCAGTCACAGAAAAGCATCTTACGGATGGCATGACAGTAAGAGAATTA
TGCAGTGCTGCCATAACCATGAGTGATAACACTGCGGCCAACTTACTTCTGACAACGATCGGAGGACCGA
AGGAGCTAACCGCTTTTTTGCACAACATGGGGGATCATGTAACTCGCCTTGATCGTTGGGAACCGGAGCT
GAATGAAGCCATACCAAACGACGAGCGTGACACCACGATGCCTGTAGCAATGGCAACAACGTTGCGCAAA
CTATTAACTGGCGAACTACTTACTCTAGCTTCCCGGCAACAATTAATAGACTGGATGGAGGCGGATAAAG
TTGCAGGACCACTTCTGCGCTCGGCCCTTCCGGCTGGCTGGTTTATTGCTGATAAATCTGGAGCCGGTGA
GCGTGGGTCTCGCGGTATCATTGCAGCACTGGGGCCAGATGGTAAGCCCTCCCGTATCGTAGTTATCTAC
ACGACGGGGAGTCAGGCAACTATGGATGAACGAAATAGACAGATCGCTGAGATAGGTGCCTCACTGATTA
AGCATTGGTAACTGTCAGACCAAGTTTACTCATATATACTTTAGATTGATTTAAAACTTCATTTTTAATT
TAAAAGGATCTAGGTGAAGATCCTTTTTGATAATCTCATGACCAAAATCCCTTAACGTGAGTTTTCGTTC
CACTGAGCGTCAGACCCCGTAGAAAAGATCAAAGGATCTTCTTGAGATCCTTTTTTTCTGCGCGTAATCT
GCTGCTTGCAAACAAAAAAACCACCGCTACCAGCGGTGGTTTGTTTGCCGGATCAAGAGCTACCAACTCT
TTTTCCGAAGGTAACTGGCTTCAGCAGAGCGCAGATACCAAATACTGTTCTTCTAGTGTAGCCGTAGTTA
GGCCACCACTTCAAGAACTCTGTAGCACCGCCTACATACCTCGCTCTGCTAATCCTGTTACCAGTGGCTG
CTGCCAGTGGCGATAAGTCGTGTCTTACCGGGTTGGACTCAAGACGATAGTTACCGGATAAGGCGCAGCG
GTCGGGCTGAACGGGGGGTTCGTGCACACAGCCCAGCTTGGAGCGAACGACCTACACCGAACTGAGATAC
CTACAGCGTGAGCTATGAGAAAGCGCCACGCTTCCCGAAGGGAGAAAGGCGGACAGGTATCCGGTAAGCG
GCAGGGTCGGAACAGGAGAGCGCACGAGGGAGCTTCCAGGGGGAAACGCCTGGTATCTTTATAGTCCTGT
CGGGTTTCGCCACCTCTGACTTGAGCGTCGATTTTTGTGATGCTCGTCAGGGGGGCGGAGCCTATGGAAA
AACGCCAGCAACGCGGCCTTTTTACGGTTCCTGGCCTTTTGCTGGCCTTTTGCTCACATGTTCTTTCCTG
CGTTATCCCCTGATTCTGTGGATAACCGTATTACCGCCTTTGAGTGAGCTGATACCGCTCGCCGCAGCCG
AACGACCGAGCGCAGCGAGTCAGTGAGCGAGGAAGCGGAAGAGCGCCCAATACGCAAACCGCCTCTCCCC
GCGCGTTGGCCGATTCATTAATGCAGCTGGCACGACAGGTTTCCCGACTGGAAAGCGGGCAGTGAGCGCA
ACGCAATTAATGTGAGTTAGCTCACTCATTAGGCACCCCAGGCTTTACACTTTATGCTTCCGGCTCGTAT
GTTGTGTGGAATTGTGAGCGGATAACAATTTCACACAGGAAACAGCTATGACCATGATTACGCCAAGCGC
GCAATTAACCCTCACTAAAGGGAACAAAAGCTGGAGCTGCAAGCTTAATGTAGTCTTATGCAATACTCTT
GTAGTCTTGCAACATGGTAACGATGAGTTAGCAACATGCCTTACAAGGAGAGAAAAAGCACCGTGCATGC
CGATTGGTGGAAGTAAGGTGGTACGATCGTGCCTTATTAGGAAGGCAACAGACGGGTCTGACATGGATTG
GACGAACCACTGAATTGCCGCATTGCAGAGATATTGTATTTAAGTGCCTAGCTCGATACATAAACGGGTC
TCTCTGGTTAGACCAGATCTGAGCCTGGGAGCTCTCTGGCTAACTAGGGAACCCACTGCTTAAGCCTCAA
TAAAGCTTGCCTTGAGTGCTTCAAGTAGTGTGTGCCCGTCTGTTGTGTGACTCTGGTAACTAGAGATCCC
TCAGACCCTTTTAGTCAGTGTGGAAAATCTCTAGCAGTGGCGCCCGAACAGGGACTTGAAAGCGAAAGGG
AAACCAGAGGAGCTCTCTCGACGCAGGACTCGGCTTGCTGAAGCGCGCACGGCAAGAGGCGAGGGGCGGC
GACTGGTGAGTACGCCAAAAATTTTGACTAGCGGAGGCTAGAAGGAGAGAGATGGGTGCGAGAGCGTCAG
TATTAAGCGGGGGAGAATTAGATCGCGATGGGAAAAAATTCGGTTAAGGCCAGGGGGAAAGAAAAAATAT
AAATTAAAACATATAGTATGGGCAAGCAGGGAGCTAGAACGATTCGCAGTTAATCCTGGCCTGTTAGAAA
CATCAGAAGGCTGTAGACAAATACTGGGACAGCTACAACCATCCCTTCAGACAGGATCAGAAGAACTTAG
ATCATTATATAATACAGTAGCAACCCTCTATTGTGTGCATCAAAGGATAGAGATAAAAGACACCAAGGAA
GCTTTAGACAAGATAGAGGAAGAGCAAAACAAAAGTAAGACCACCGCACAGCAAGCGGCCGCTGATCTTC
AGACCTGGAGGAGGAGATATGAGGGACAATTGGAGAAGTGAATTATATAAATATAAAGTAGTAAAAATTG
AACCATTAGGAGTAGCACCCACCAAGGCAAAGAGAAGAGTGGTGCAGAGAGAAAAAAGAGCAGTGGGAAT
AGGAGCTTTGTTCCTTGGGTTCTTGGGAGCAGCAGGAAGCACTATGGGCGCAGCGTCAATGACGCTGACG
GTACAGGCCAGACAATTATTGTCTGGTATAGTGCAGCAGCAGAACAATTTGCTGAGGGCTATTGAGGCGC
AACAGCATCTGTTGCAACTCACAGTCTGGGGCATCAAGCAGCTCCAGGCAAGAATCCTGGCTGTGGAAAG
ATACCTAAAGGATCAACAGCTCCTGGGGATTTGGGGTTGCTCTGGAAAACTCATTTGCACCACTGCTGTG
CCTTGGAATGCTAGTTGGAGTAATAAATCTCTGGAACAGATTTGGAATCACACGACCTGGATGGAGTGGG
ACAGAGAAATTAACAATTACACAAGCTTAATACACTCCTTAATTGAAGAATCGCAAAACCAGCAAGAAAA
GAATGAACAAGAATTATTGGAATTAGATAAATGGGCAAGTTTGTGGAATTGGTTTAACATAACAAATTGG
CTGTGGTATATAAAATTATTCATAATGATAGTAGGAGGCTTGGTAGGTTTAAGAATAGTTTTTGCTGTAC
TTTCTATAGTGAATAGAGTTAGGCAGGGATATTCACCATTATCGTTTCAGACCCACCTCCCAACCCCGAG
GGGACCCGACAGGCCCGAAGGAATAGAAGAAGAAGGTGGAGAGAGAGACAGAGACAGATCCATTCGATTA
GTGAACGGATCTCGACGGTATCGGTTAACTTTTAAAAGAAAAGGGGGGATTGGGGGGTACAGTGCAGGGG
AAAGAATAGTAGACATAATAGCAACAGACATACAAACTAAAGAATTACAAAAACAAATTACAAAATTCAA
AATTTTATCGTCCAGTGTGGTGGAATTCTGCAGATATCACAACTTTGTATAGAAAAGTTGGCCTCCGCGC
CGGGTTTTGGCGCCTCCCGCGGGCGCCCCCCTCCTCACGGCGAGCGCTGCCACGTCAGACGAAGGGCGCA
GCGAGCGTCCTGATCCTTCCGCCCGGACGCTCAGGACAGCGGCCCGCTGCTCATAAGACTCGGCCTTAGA
ACCCCAGTATCAGCAGAAGGACATTTTAGGACGGGACTTGGGTGACTCTAGGGCACTGGTTTTCTTTCCA
GAGAGCGGAACAGGCGAGGAAAAGTAGTCCCTTCTCGGCGATTCTGCGGAGGGATCTCCGTGGGGCGGTG
AACGCCGATGATTATATAAGGACGCGCCGGGTGTGGCACAGCTAGTTCCGTCGCAGCCGGGATTTGGGTC
GCGGTTCTTGTTTGTGGATCGCTGTGATCGTCACTTGGTGAGTAGCGGGCTGCTGGGCTGGCCGGGGCTT
TCGTGGCCGCCGGGCCGCTCGGTGGGACGGAAGCGTGTGGAGAGACCGCCAAGGGCTGTAGTCTGGGTCC
GCGAGCAAGGTTGCCCTGAACTGGGGGTTGGGGGGAGCGCAGCAAAATGGCGGCTGTTCCCGAGTCTTGA
ATGGAAGACGCTTGTGAGGCGGGCTGTGAGGTCGTTGAAACAAGGTGGGGGGCATGGTGGGCGGCAAGAA
CCCAAGGTCTTGAGGCCTTCGCTAATGCGGGAAAGCTCTTATTCGGGTGAGATGGGCTGGGGCACCATCT
GGGGACCCTGACGTGAAGTTTGTCACTGACTGGAGAACTCGGTTTGTCGTCTGTTGCGGGGGCGGCAGTT
ATGGCGGTGCCGTTGGGCAGTGCACCCGTACCTTTGGGAGCGCGCGCCCTCGTCGTGTCGTGACGTCACC
CGTTCTGTTGGCTTATAATGCAGGGTGGGGCCACCTGCCGGTAGGTGTGCGGTAGGCTTTTCTCCGTCGC
AGGACGCAGGGTTCGGGCCTAGGGTAGGCTCTCCTGAATCGACAGGCGCCGGACCTCTGGTGAGGGGAGG
GATAAGTGAGGCGTCAGTTTCTTTGGTCGGTTTTATGTACCTATCTTCTTAAGTAGCTGAAGCTCCGGTT
TTGAACTATGCGCTCGGGGTTGGCGAGTGTGTTTTGTGAAGTTTTTTAGGCACCTTTTGAAATGTAATCA
TTTGGGTCAATATGTAATTTTCAGTGTTAGACTAGTAAATTGTCCGCTAAATTCTGGCCGTTTTTGGCTT
TTTTGTTAGACGGCCAACTTTTGTATACAAAGTGGGCCACCATGGGAATCCCGCTGCTGAACGCTAAACA
GATTCTGGGACAGCTGGACGGCGGGAGCGTGGCAGTCCTGCCTGTGGTCGACTCCACCAATCAGTACCTG
CTGGATCGAATCGGCGAGCTGAAGAGTGGGGATGCTTGCATTGCAGAATATCAGCAGGCAGGGAGAGGAA
GCAGAGGGAGGAAATGGTTCTCTCCTTTTGGAGCTAACCTGTACCTGAGTATGTTTTGGCGCCTGAAGCG
GGGACCAGCAGCAATCGGCCTGGGCCCGGTCATCGGAATTGTCATGGCAGAAGCGCTGCGAAAGCTGGGA
GCAGACAAGGTGCGAGTCAAATGGCCCAATGACCTGTATCTGCAGGATAGAAAGCTGGCAGGCATCCTGG
TGGAGCTGGCCGGAATAACAGGCGATGCTGCACAGATCGTCATTGGCGCCGGGATTAACGTGGCTATGAG
GCGCGTGGAGGAAAGCGTGGTCAATCAGGGCTGGATCACACTGCAGGAAGCAGGGATTAACCTGGACAGG
AATACTCTGGCCGCTATGCTGATCCGAGAGCTGCGGGCAGCCCTGGAACTGTTCGAGCAGGAAGGCCTGG
CTCCATATCTGTCACGGTGGGAGAAGCTGGATAACTTCATCAATAGACCCGTGAAGCTGATCATTGGGGA
CAAAGAGATTTTCGGGATTAGCCGGGGGATTGATAAACAGGGAGCCCTGCTGCTGGAACAGGACGGAGTT
ATCAAACCCTGGATGGGCGGAGAAATCAGTCTGCGGTCTGCCGAAAAGGCTAGCGGCAAGCCCATCCCCA
ACCCCCTGCTGGGCCTGGACAGCACCACAAGTTTGTACAAAAAAGCAGGCTTAGCCACCATGGGCAAAGA
ACCACTGACACTGAAGAGCATTCAGGTGGCTGTAGAAGAACTGTACCCCAACAAAGCCCGGGCCCTGACA
CTGGCCCAGCACAGCCGTGCCCCTTCTCCAAGGCTGAGGAGCAGGCTGTTTAGCAAGGCTCTGAAAGGAG
ACCACCGCTGTGGGGAGACCGAGACCCCCAAGAGCTGCAGCGAAGTTGCAGGATGCAAGGCAGCCATGAG
GCACCAGGGGAAGATCCCCGAGGAGCTTTCACTAGATGACAGAGCGAGGACCCAGAAGAAGTGGGGGAGG
GGGAAATGGGAGCCAGAACCCAGTAGCAAGCCCCCCAGGGAAGCCACTCTGGAAGAGAGGCACGCAAGGG
GAGAGAAGCATCTTGGGGTGGAGATTGAAAAGACCTCGGGTGAAATTATCAGATGCGAGAAGTGCAAGAG
AGAGAGGGAGCTTCAGCAGAGCCTGGAGCGTGAGAGGCTTTCTCTGGGGACCAGTGAGCTGGATATGGGG
AAGGGCCCAATGTATGATGTGGAGAAGCTGGTGAGGACCAGAAGCTGCAGGAGGTCTCCCGAGGCAAATC
CTGCAAGTGGGGAGGAAGGGTGGAAGGGTGACAGCCACAGGAGCAGCCCCAGGAATCCCACTCAAGAGCT
GAGGAGACCCAGCAAGAGCATGGACAAGAAAGAGGACAGAGGCCCAGAGGATCAAGAAAGCCATGCTCAG
GGAGCAGCCAAGGCCAAGAAGGACCTTGTGGAAGTTCTTCCTGTCACAGAGGAGGGGCTGAGGGAGGTGA
AGAAGGACACCAGGCCCATGAGCAGGAGCAAACATGGTGGCTGGCTCCTGAGAGAGCACCAGGCGGGCTT
TGAGAAGCTCCGCAGGACCCGAGGAGAAGAGAAGGAGGCAGAGAAGGAGAAAAAGCCATGTATGTCTGGA
GGCAGAAGGATGACTCTCAGAGATGACCAACCTGCAAAGCTAGAAAAGGAGCCCAAGACGAGGCCAGAAG
AGAACAAGCCAGAGCGGCCCAGCGGTCGGAAGCCACGGCCCATGGGCATCATTGCCGCCAATGTGGAAAA
GCATTATGAGACTGGCCGGGTCATTGGGGATGGGAACTTTGCTGTCGTGAAGGAGTGTAGGCACCGCGAG
ACCAGGCAGGCCTATGCGATGAAGATCATTGACAAGTCCAGACTCAAGGGCAAGGAGGACATGGTGGACA
GTGAGATCTTGATCATCCAGAGCCTCTCTCACCCCAACATCGTGAAATTGCATGAAGTCTACGAAACAGA
CATGGAAATCTACCTGATCCTGGAGTACGTGCAGGGAGGAGACCTTTTTGACGCCATCATAGAAAGTGTG
AAGTTCCCGGAGCCCGATGCTGCCCTCATGATCATGGACTTATGCAAAGCCCTCGTCCACATGCACGACA
AGAGCATTGTCCACCGGGACCTCAAGCCGGAAAACCTTTTGGTTCAGCGAAATGAGGACAAATCTACTAC
CTTGAAATTGGCTGATTTTGGACTTGCAAAGCATGTGGTGAGACCTATATTTACTGTGTGTGGGACCCCA
ACTTACGTAGCTCCCGAAATTCTTTCTGAGAAAGGTTATGGACTGGAGGTGGACATGTGGGCTGCTGGCG
TGATCCTCTATATCCTGCTGTGTGGCTTTCCCCCATTCCGCAGCCCTGAGAGGGACCAGGACGAGCTCTT
TAACATCATCCAGCTGGGCCACTTTGAGTTCCTCCCCCCTTACTGGGACAATATCTCTGATGCTGCTAAA
GATCTGGTGAGCCGGTTGCTGGTGGTAGACCCCAAAAAGCGCTACACAGCTCATCAGGTTCTTCAGCACC
CCTGGATCGAAACAGCTGGCAAGACCAATACAGTGAAACGACAGAAGCAGGTGTCCCCCAGCAGCGAGGG
TCACTTCCGGAGCCAGCACAAGAGGGTTGTGGAGCAGGTATCATAAAACCCAGCTTTCTTGTACAAAGTG
GTGATATCCAGCACAGTGGCGGCCGCTCGACAATCAACCTCTGGATTACAAAATTTGTGAAAGATTGACT
GGTATTCTTAACTATGTTGCTCCTTTTACGCTATGTGGATACGCTGCTTTAATGCCTTTGTATCATGCTA
TTGCTTCCCGTATGGCTTTCATTTTCTCCTCCTTGTATAAATCCTGGTTGCTGTCTCTTTATGAGGAGTT
GTGGCCCGTTGTCAGGCAACGTGGCGTGGTGTGCACTGTGTTTGCTGACGCAACCCCCACTGGTTGGGGC
ATTGCCACCACCTGTCAGCTCCTTTCCGGGACTTTCGCTTTCCCCCTCCCTATTGCCACGGCGGAACTCA
TCGCCGCCTGCCTTGCCCGCTGCTGGACAGGGGCTCGGCTGTTGGGCACTGACAATTCCGTGGTGTTGTC
GGGGAAGCTGACGTCCTTTCCATGGCTGCTCGCCTGTGTTGCCACCTGGATTCTGCGCGGGACGTCCTTC
TGCTACGTCCCTTCGGCCCTCAATCCAGCGGACCTTCCTTCCCGCGGCCTGCTGCCGGCTCTGCGGCCTC
TTCCGCGTCTTCGCCTTCGCCCTCAGACGAGTCGGATCTCCCTTTGGGCCGCCTCCCCGCCTGGAATTCT
ACCGGGTAGGGGAGGCGCTTTTCCCAAGGCAGTCTGGAGCATGCGCTTTAGCAGCCCCGCTGGGCACTTG
GCGCTACACAAGTGGCCTCTGGCCTCGCACACATTCCACATCCACCGGTAGGCGCCAACCGGCTCCGTTC
TTTGGTGGCCCCTTCGCGCCACCTTCTACTCCTCCCCTAGTCAGGAAGTTCCCCCCCGCCCCGCAGCTCG
CGTCGTGCAGGACGTGACAAATGGAAGTAGCACGTCTCACTAGTCTCGTGCAGATGGACAGCACCGCTGA
GCAATGGAAGCGGGTAGGCCTTTGGGGCAGCGGCCAATAGCAGCTTTGCTCCTTCGCTTTCTGGGCTCAG
AGGCTGGGAAGGGGTGGGTCCGGGGGCGGGCTCAGGGGCGGGCTCAGGGGCGGGGCGGGCGCCCGAAGGT
CCTCCGGAGGCCCGGCATTCTGCACGCTTCAAAAGCGCACGTCTGCCGCGCTGTTCTCCTCTTCCTCATC
TCCGGGCCTTTCGACCTGCAGCCCAAGCTTACCATGACCGAGTACAAGCCCACGGTGCGCCTCGCCACCC
GCGACGACGTCCCCAGGGCCGTACGCACCCTCGCCGCCGCGTTCGCCGACTACCCCGCCACGCGCCACAC
CGTCGATCCGGACCGCCACATCGAGCGGGTCACCGAGCTGCAAGAACTCTTCCTCACGCGCGTCGGGCTC
GACATCGGCAAGGTGTGGGTCGCGGACGACGGCGCCGCGGTGGCGGTCTGGACCACGCCGGAGAGCGTCG
AAGCGGGGGCGGTGTTCGCCGAGATCGGCCCGCGCATGGCCGAGTTGAGCGGTTCCCGGCTGGCCGCGCA
GCAACAGATGGAAGGCCTCCTGGCGCCGCACCGGCCCAAGGAGCCCGCGTGGTTCCTGGCCACCGTCGGC
GTCTCGCCCGACCACCAGGGCAAGGGTCTGGGCAGCGCCGTCGTGCTCCCCGGAGTGGAGGCGGCCGAGC
GCGCCGGGGTGCCCGCCTTCCTGGAGACCTCCGCGCCCCGCAACCTCCCCTTCTACGAGCGGCTCGGCTT
CACCGTCACCGCCGACGTCGAGGTGCCCGAAGGACCGCGCACCTGGTGCATGACCCGCAAGCCCGGTGCC
TGACGCCCGCCCCACGACCCGCAGCGCCCGACCGAAAGGAGCGCACGACCCCATGCATCTCGAGGGCCCG
GTACCTTTAAGACCAATGACTTACAAGGCAGCTGTAGATCTTAGCCACTTTTTAAAAGAAAAGGGGGGAC
TGGAAGGGCTAGCTCACTCCCAACGAAGACAAGATCTGCTTTTTGCTTGTACTGGGTCTCTCTGGTTAGA
CCAGATCTGAGCCTGGGAGCTCTCTGGCTAACTAGGGAACCCACTGCTTAAGCCTCAATAAAGCTTGCCT
TGAGTGCTTCAAGTAGTGTGTGCCCGTCTGTTGTGTGACTCTGGTAACTAGAGATCCCTCAGACCCTTTT
AGTCAGTGTGGAAAATCTCTAGCAGTAGTAGTTCATGTCATCTTATTATTCAGTATTTATAACTTGCAAA
GAAATGAATATCAGAGAGTGAGAGGAACTTGTTTATTGCAGCTTATAATGGTTACAAATAAAGCAATAGC
ATCACAAATTTCACAAATAAAGCATTTTTTTCACTGCATTCTAGTTGTGGTTTGTCCAAACTCATCAATG
TATCTTATCATGTCTGGCTCTAGCTATCCCGCCCCTAACTCCGCCCATCCCGCCCCTAACTCCGCCCAGT
TCCGCCCATTCTCCGCCCCATGGCTGACTAATTTTTTTTATTTATGCAGAGGCCGAGGCCGCCTCGGCCT
CTGAGCTATTCCAGAAGTAGTGAGGAGGCTTTTTTGGAGGCCTAGGGACGTACCCAATTCGCCCTATAGT
GAGTCGTATTACGCGCGCTCACTGGCCGTCGTTTTACAACGTCGTGACTGGGAAAACCCTGGCGTTACCC
AACTTAATCGCCTTGCAGCACATCCCCCTTTCGCCAGCTGGCGTAATAGCGAAGAGGCCCGCACCGATCG
CCCTTCCCAACAGTTGCGCAGCCTGAATGGCGAATGGG
[124 nt withheld, positions 10959-11082]
C
[91 nt withheld, positions 11084-11174]
A
[49 nt withheld, positions 11176-11224]
CCTTTGACGTTGGAGTCCACGTTCTTT
[37 nt withheld, positions 11252-11288]
ACCCTATCTCGGTCTATTCTTTTGATTTATAAGGGATTTTGCCGATTTCGGCCTATTGGTTAAAAAATGA
GCTGATTTAACAAAAATTTAACGCGAATTTTAACAAAATATTAACGCTTACAATTT
Features (pLannotate 1.2.2; 32 found; start..end, strand, type, name):
     26..130     +  promoter       AmpR promoter: bla
    131..991     +  CDS            AmpR: β-lactamase; bla; confers resistance to ampicillin, carbenicillin, and related antibiotics
   1162..1750    +  rep_origin     ori: high-copy-number ColE1/pMB1/pBR322/pUC origin of replication
   1933..2025    +  CDS            lacI (fragment): lac repressor; lacI; The lac repressor binds to the lac operator to inhibit transcription in E. coli. This inhibition can be relieved by adding lactose or isopropyl-β-D-thiogalactopyranoside (IPTG).
   2038..2059    +  protein_bind   CAP binding site: CAP binding activates transcription in the presence of cAMP. E. coli catabolite activator protein
   2074..2104    +  promoter       lac promoter: promoter for the E. coli lac operon
   2108..2130    +  protein_bind   lac operator (fragment): The lac repressor binds to the lac operator to inhibit transcription in E. coli. This inhibition can be relieved by adding lactose or isopropyl-β-D-thiogalactopyranoside (IPTG). lac repressor encoded by lacI
   2173..2191    +  promoter       T3 promoter: promoter for bacteriophage T3 RNA polymerase
   2219..2445    +  promoter       RSV promoter: Rous sarcoma virus enhancer/promoter
   2446..2626    +  LTR            5' LTR (truncated): truncated 5' long terminal repeat (LTR) from HIV-1
   2673..2798    +  misc_feature   HIV-1 Ψ: packaging signal of human immunodeficiency virus type 1
   2782..3145    +  CDS            HIV-1 gag (fragment): gag protein from human immunodeficiency virus 1; gag
   3291..3524    +  misc_feature   RRE: The Rev response element (RRE) of HIV-1 allows for Rev-dependent mRNA export from the nucleus to the cytoplasm.
   3901..4001    +  CDS            Rev (fragment): human immunodeficiency virus 1 (HIV-1) Rev protein; rev; enhances nuclear export of unspliced and incompletely spliced viral mRNAs
   4020..4136    +  misc_feature   cPPT/CTS: central polypurine tract and central termination sequence of HIV-1
   4170..4190    +  protein_bind   attB4: mutant version of attB; core recombination site for the Gateway® BP reaction BP Clonase™
   4190..5401    +  promoter       UbC promoter: human ubiquitin C promoter
   5405..5423    -  protein_bind   attB5 (fragment): mutant version of attB; core recombination site for the Gateway® BP reaction BP Clonase™
   5438..6208    +  CDS            miniTurbo: N-terminally truncated mutant of the E. coli biotin ligase BioID engineered for improved catalytic efficiency (Branon et al., 2018)
   6257..6281    +  protein_bind   attB1: mutant version of attB; recombination site for the Gateway® BP reaction BP Clonase™
   6290..8233    +  CDS            DCLK3: DCLK3_HUMAN - Also known as DCAMKL3, DCDC3C, KIAA1765. Experimental evidence at transcript level: Swiss-Prot protein existence level 2. From Homo sapiens (Human).
   8238..8262    -  protein_bind   attB2: mutant version of attB; recombination site for the Gateway® BP reaction BP Clonase™
   8292..8880    +  misc_feature   WPRE: woodchuck hepatitis virus posttranscriptional regulatory element
   8894..9393    +  promoter       PGK promoter: mouse phosphoglycerate kinase 1 promoter
   9414..10013   +  CDS            PuroR: puromycin N-acetyltransferase; pac from Streptomyces alboniger; confers resistance to puromycin
  10081..10218   +  CDS            nef (fragment): NEF_HV1LA - Experimental evidence at protein level: Swiss-Prot protein existence level 1. Extracellular Nef protein targets CD4(+) T-lymphocytes for apoptosis by interacting with CXCR4 surface receptors. From Human immunodeficiency virus type 1 group M subtype B (isolate Lai) (HIV-1).
  10204..10384   +  LTR            5' LTR (truncated): truncated 5' long terminal repeat (LTR) from HIV-1
  10456..10577   +  polyA_signal   SV40 poly(A) signal: SV40 polyadenylation signal
  10617..10752   +  rep_origin     SV40 ori: SV40 origin of replication
  10773..10791   -  promoter       T7 promoter: promoter for bacteriophage T7 RNA polymerase
  10799..10954   +  CDS            lacZα (fragment): LacZα fragment of β-galactosidase; lacZ fragment
  10959..11387   +  rep_origin     f1 ori (sequence partly withheld): f1 bacteriophage origin of replication; arrow indicates direction of (+) strand synthesis
