[The description below was written by a language model from this plasmid's Addgene catalogue record and pLannotate feature annotations shown in this document.]
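Description:
p663-UBC-miniTurbo-V5-DCLK3_IDG-K is a lentiviral mammalian expression plasmid built on the pDest663 Gateway destination backbone, carrying human DCLK3 (doublecortin-like kinase 3) fused at its N terminus to miniTurbo-V5. In bacteria it is maintained through a ColE1/pUC-type origin and ampicillin resistance (bla). The catalogue lists it as low copy although the annotated origin is of the high-copy class. An f1 origin, an SV40 origin and remnants of a lac/lacZα cloning region with T3 and T7 promoters are also present in the backbone.

The transfer cassette has a third-generation layout. An RSV promoter drives a truncated HIV-1 5' LTR, followed by the Ψ packaging signal with a gag fragment, the RRE for Rev-dependent export of genomic RNA, and the cPPT/CTS. A second truncated LTR and an SV40 polyadenylation signal close the viral unit. Between these elements, attB4, attB5, attB1 and attB2 scars show that the payload was assembled by multisite Gateway recombination. The human ubiquitin C promoter is joined to the miniTurbo coding sequence, which is joined in turn to the DCLK3 open reading frame, with a WPRE downstream to enhance transcript expression. The V5 epitope named in the record is not separately annotated in the feature table. A mouse PGK promoter driving puromycin N-acetyltransferase allows selection of transduced cells.

miniTurbo is an engineered, truncated E. coli biotin ligase that biotinylates nearby proteins. The construct is therefore intended for stable expression of the bait kinase and for mapping its proximity network by biotinylation proteomics. It was produced as part of a resource effort on understudied kinases, and the depositor notes that the plasmids were only partially sequenced to confirm in-frame fusions.
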