Addgene plasmid #189891: p663-UBC-miniTurbo-V5-DCLK3_IDG-K
Purpose: Gateway destination clone of DCLK3 (human) tagged with N-terminal miniTurbo-V5 for generating protein-proximity networks using proximity-dependent biotinylation proteomics
Depositing lab: Ben Major. Depositing organization: Washington University in Saint Louis.
Backbone
  Vector backbone: pDest663
  Backbone manufacturer: PEL
  Backbone size w/o insert (bp): 9019
  Vector type: Mammalian Expression, Lentiviral ; Gateway Destination
  Selectable markers: Puromycin
Growth in bacteria
  Bacterial resistance: Ampicillin, 100 μg/mL
  Growth temperature: 30°C
  Growth strain: NEB Stable
  Copy number: Low Copy
Gene/Insert
  Gene/Insert name: DCLK3 (alt names: miniTurbo-V5-DCLK3; miniTurbo-V5)
  Species: H. sapiens (human)
  Entrez Gene: DCLK3 (a.k.a. CLR, DCAMKL3, DCDC3C, DCK3)
  Promoter: Ubiquitin
  Tag / fusion protein: miniTurbo-V5 (N terminal on insert)
  Cloning method: Gateway Cloning
  Sequencing primers: 5′ TGAAGCTCCGGTTTTGAACT; 3′ AATAGACCCGTGAAGCTGATC
Terms and licenses: Academic/Nonprofit Terms; Industry Terms: Not Available to Industry
Depositor comments: These plasmids were generated as part of the Illuminating the Druggable Genome (IDG) program sponsored by the NIH Common Fund. The goal of this program is to identify, gather, and distribute information and resources for proteins that currently are not well-studied yet belong to commonly drug-targeted protein families: protein kinases, non-olfactory G-protein coupled receptors (GPCRs), and ion channels. The IDG program is designed to develop fundamental research tools for understudied proteins, elucidate their function, and disseminate the IDG-related resources and data to the greater scientific community. These lentiviral gateway destination plasmids were generated, as part of the Kinase-Data and Resource Generating Center (DRGC), using the single fragment or multisite gateway cloning technology. They were used for generating proteomics-based protein-interaction and protein-proximity networks that can be accessed through the kinase-DRGC website https://darkkinome.org/. Each plasmid has either an N- or C-terminal fusion protein (Flag/ V5/V5-miniTurbo/V5-TurboID/miniTurbo-V5/TurboID-V5) tagged understudied kinase driven under either a CMV or Ubiquitin (UBC) promoter. All inserts in the pENTR plasmids used to generate the deposited destination plasmids were end-sequenced and insert size validated prior to multi-site gateway cloning. The combined insert size of the single fragment or three fragment destination plasmids were confirmed by restriction digestion (BsrGI, and EcoRV for pDest667; BsrGI, EcoRV, and BstZ17I for pDest663; and BsrGI for pHAGE) and all plasmids were partially sequenced to ensure in-frame ORFs and fusion tags.
How to cite: p663-UBC-miniTurbo-V5-DCLK3_IDG-K was a gift from Ben Major (Addgene plasmid # 189891 ; http://n2t.net/addgene:189891 ; RRID:Addgene_189891)
